>Addgene plasmid #75230 | pJK048 | depositor full sequence | sequence record 142240 | pJK048 sequence 5191 bps
ATCCGGATATAGTTCCTCCTTTCAGCAAAAAACCCCTCAAGACCCGTTTAGAGGCCCCAAGGGGTTATGC
TAGTTATTGCTCAGCGGTGGCAGCAGCCAACTCAGCTTCCTTTCGGGCTTTGTTAGCAGCCGGATCTCAG
TGGTGGTGGTGGTGGTGCTCGAGTGCGGCCGCAAGCTTGCATGCCTGCAGTTAACCGAACTTACTCTGCG
CCCAAATCACGCCGCTGGCATATTCCGGCGGCAGCAGCGGGATTAAGGCTTCCAGCGTCGCAGTCAGACG
CGATGTGTCGCTGTCGGTCAAATTCAGATGCCCCACTTTACGCCCCGGACGGACTTCTTTGTCGTACCAG
TGCAGATGCACCAGCGGCAGTTTCAGCCAGTCATAATTCACATCGCTACCAATCAGATTGATCATCACCG
ACGGATTATTCACCACTGGTTGCGGTAACGGCAGATCGGTAATCGCCCGCAGATGCAGCTCAAACTGGCT
GATGCTGGCACCGTTTTGTGTCCAGTGACCGCTGTTATGCACACGCGGTGCCAGTTCGTTGATCAACAGA
CCTTGCGGGGTGACAAAACACTCCATCGCCATCACGCCCACATAGCCCAGCTCCTGCATAATCGCCGACA
GCATCTCTTCGGCTCGCGCCTGCTGCTGTGCGTTGGCCTGCGGAAAAGCGACGCTGGTGCGCAAAATACC
GTCCTGATGCAGGTTATGCGTCAGCGGATAAAACACGGTGCTGCCATCAAAGCCGCGCGCGCCAACCAGC
GACACTTCACCAGAGAAGTTAATGCCCTGCTCGACAATACATTCGCCGTAACACTCTGCCGGTAACTGTT
CGGTTTCATTTGCGCGTAAACGCCATTGACCGCGACCGTCATAACCACCAGTGCGACGCTTAACAATCGC
CAGCTCACCTAAACGATCAAACACCGCAGGCCACTCGCTGCGTTCGGCAAGTAACTGCCACGGTGCAGTC
GGCAGGTGGAGCTTATCGAAAAGCTGCTTCTGAGTCAGACGGTCAGCAATAATCGGGAACACATCGCGGT
TCACAAAGGCCGGATGGCGCGCCAGCTCGCGGGTTAATGCGGTTTCCGGCCAGCGTTCTATCTCAGCGGT
AATCACGCTTTGTTGAAAAGGCACCGCCGCCGGTTCAGCGTCCAGCCCGACTGGCCAGACAGCAATGCCT
AACGGTTCGCCTGCCTGACGCAGCATACGGCCTAACTGCCCGTTACCGAGGACGCAAACCTGTTTCATGC
CGCACCTCGCGGGTCCGGGTTTTCCAGCACTTCGTCGGTCTGGGCTTTGCGCCAGTCATTCAGACGCTGG
TGCAGTTCTTTATCATGAGTCGCAAGAATTTGTGCTGCCAGTAACGCCGCGTTTGCCGCGCCAGCTTTAC
CAATCGCCAGCGTACCCACCGGAATGCCGCGCGGCATTTGTACGATGGAGTAGAGGCTATCGACACCGCT
CAGTGCGGCGCTCTGTACTGGCACGCCCAGCACCGGCACCAGCGTTTTGGCGGCAATCATGCCTGGCAGA
TGCGCTGCGCCGCCTGCGCCCGCAATAATCACCTGATAACCGTTCTCTTCGGCGCTTTCGGCGAAGCTGA
ACAGTTTATCGGGGGTGCGCCAAGCAGAAACCACTTCAACGTGGTGCGGGACATTCAGGATTTCGAAGAT
TTCGGCGGCGAACTGCATGGTAGCCCAGTCGCTTTTGGACCCCATCACAATGGCGACACGCGCCGGATTA
TTGCGGGAAGACATATGTATATCTCCTTCTTAAAGTTAAACAAAATTATTTCTAGAGGGAAACCGTTGTG
GTCTCCCTATAGTGAGTCGTATTAATTTCGCGGGATCGAGATCTCGGGCAGCGTTGGGTCCTGGCCACGG
GTGCGCATGATCGTGCTCCTGTCGTTGAGGACCCGGCTAGGCTGGCGGGGTTGCCTTACTGGTTAGCAGA
ATGAATCACCGATACGCGAGCGAACGTGAAGCGACTGCTGCTGCAAAACGTCTGCGACCTGAGCAACAAC
ATGAATGGTCTTCGGTTTCCGTGTTTCGTAAAGTCTGGAAACGCGGAAGTCAGCGCCCTGCACCATTATG
TTCCGGATCTGCATCGCAGGATGCTGCTGGCTACCCTGTGGAACACCTACATCTGTATTAACGAAGCGCT
GGCATTGACCCTGAGTGATTTTTCTCTGGTCCCGCCGCATCCATACCGCCAGTTGTTTACCCTCACAACG
TTCCAGTAACCGGGCATGTTCATCATCAGTAACCCGTATCGTGAGCATCCTCTCTCGTTTCATCGGTATC
ATTACCCCCATGAACAGAAATCCCCCTTACACGGAGGCATCAGTGACCAAACAGGAAAAAACCGCCCTTA
ACATGGCCCGCTTTATCAGAAGCCAGACATTAACGCTTCTGGAGAAACTCAACGAGCTGGACGCGGATGA
ACAGGCAGACATCTGTGAATCGCTTCACGACCACGCTGATGAGCTTTACCGCAGCTGCCTCGCGCGTTTC
GGTGATGACGGTGAAAACCTCTGACACATGCAGCTCCCGGAGACGGTCACAGCTTGTCTGTAAGCGGATG
CCGGGAGCAGACAAGCCCGTCAGGGCGCGTCAGCGGGTGTTGGCGGGTGTCGGGGCGCAGCCATGACCCA
GTCACGTAGCGATAGCGGAGTGTATACTGGCTTAACTATGCGGCATCAGAGCAGATTGTACTGAGAGTGC
ACCATATATGCGGTGTGAAATACCGCACAGATGCGTAAGGAGAAAATACCGCATCAGGCGCTCTTCCGCT
TCCTCGCTCACTGACTCGCTGCGCTCGGTCGTTCGGCTGCGGCGAGCGGTATCAGCTCACTCAAAGGCGG
TAATACGGTTATCCACAGAATCAGGGGATAACGCAGGAAAGAACATGTGAGCAAAAGGCCAGCAAAAGGC
CAGGAACCGTAAAAAGGCCGCGTTGCTGGCGTTTTTCCATAGGCTCCGCCCCCCTGACGAGCATCACAAA
AATCGACGCTCAAGTCAGAGGTGGCGAAACCCGACAGGACTATAAAGATACCAGGCGTTTCCCCCTGGAA
GCTCCCTCGTGCGCTCTCCTGTTCCGACCCTGCCGCTTACCGGATACCTGTCCGCCTTTCTCCCTTCGGG
AAGCGTGGCGCTTTCTCATAGCTCACGCTGTAGGTATCTCAGTTCGGTGTAGGTCGTTCGCTCCAAGCTG
GGCTGTGTGCACGAACCCCCCGTTCAGCCCGACCGCTGCGCCTTATCCGGTAACTATCGTCTTGAGTCCA
ACCCGGTAAGACACGACTTATCGCCACTGGCAGCAGCCACTGGTAACAGGATTAGCAGAGCGAGGTATGT
AGGCGGTGCTACAGAGTTCTTGAAGTGGTGGCCTAACTACGGCTACACTAGAAGGACAGTATTTGGTATC
TGCGCTCTGCTGAAGCCAGTTACCTTCGGAAAAAGAGTTGGTAGCTCTTGATCCGGCAAACAAACCACCG
CTGGTAGCGGTGGTTTTTTTGTTTGCAAGCAGCAGATTACGCGCAGAAAAAAAGGATCTCAAGAAGATCC
TTTGATCTTTTCTACGGGGTCTGACGCTCAGTGGAACGAAAACTCACGTTAAGGGATTTTGGTCATGAGA
TTATCAAAAAGGATCTTCACCTAGATCCTTTTAAATTAAAAATGAAGTTTTAAATCAATCTAAAGTATAT
ATGAGTAAACTTGGTCTGACAGTTACCAATGCTTAATCAGTGAGGCACCTATCTCAGCGATCTGTCTATT
TCGTTCATCCATAGTTGCCTGACTCCCCGTCGTGTAGATAACTACGATACGGGAGGGCTTACCATCTGGC
CCCAGTGCTGCAATGATACCGCGAGACCCACGCTCACCGGCTCCAGATTTATCAGCAATAAACCAGCCAG
CCGGAAGGGCCGAGCGCAGAAGTGGTCCTGCAACTTTATCCGCCTCCATCCAGTCTATTAATTGTTGCCG
GGAAGCTAGAGTAAGTAGTTCGCCAGTTAATAGTTTGCGCAACGTTGTTGCCATTGCTGCAGGCATCGTG
GTGTCACGCTCGTCGTTTGGTATGGCTTCATTCAGCTCCGGTTCCCAACGATCAAGGCGAGTTACATGAT
CCCCCATGTTGTGCAAAAAAGCGGTTAGCTCCTTCGGTCCTCCGATCGTTGTCAGAAGTAAGTTGGCCGC
AGTGTTATCACTCATGGTTATGGCAGCACTGCATAATTCTCTTACTGTCATGCCATCCGTAAGATGCTTT
TCTGTGACTGGTGAGTACTCAACCAAGTCATTCTGAGAATAGTGTATGCGGCGACCGAGTTGCTCTTGCC
CGGCGTCAATACGGGATAATACCGCGCCACATAGCAGAACTTTAAAAGTGCTCATCATTGGAAAACGTTC
TTCGGGGCGAAAACTCTCAAGGATCTTACCGCTGTTGAGATCCAGTTCGATGTAACCCACTCGTGCACCC
AACTGATCTTCAGCATCTTTTACTTTCACCAGCGTTTCTGGGTGAGCAAAAACAGGAAGGCAAAATGCCG
CAAAAAAGGGAATAAGGGCGACACGGAAATGTTGAATACTCATACTCTTCCTTTTTCAATATTATTGAAG
CATTTATCAGGGTTATTGTCTCATGAGCGGATACATATTTGAATGTATTTAGAAAAATAAACAAATAGGG
GTTCCGCGCACATTTCCCCGAAAAGTGCCACCTGAAATTGTAAACGTTAATATTTTGTTAAAATTCGCGT
TAAATTTTTGTTAAATCAGCTCATTTTTTAACCAATAGGCCGAAATCGGCAAAATCCCTTATAAATCAAA
AGAATAGACCGAGATAGGGT
[37 nt withheld, positions 4851-4887]
AAAGAACGTGGACTCCAACGTCAAAGG
[49 nt withheld, positions 4915-4963]
T
[91 nt withheld, positions 4965-5055]
G
[124 nt withheld, positions 5057-5180]
CCCATTCGCCA
Features (pLannotate 1.2.2; 15 found; start..end, strand, type, name):
     26..73      -  terminator     T7 terminator: transcription terminator for bacteriophage T7 RNA polymerase
     81..130     -  CDS            SET1 (fragment): solubility-enhancement tag derived from T7 phage gene 10B
    140..157     -  CDS            9xHis (fragment): 9xHis affinity tag
    173..190     -  misc_feature   MCS (fragment): pUC18/19 multiple cloning site
    194..1258    -  CDS            purK: PURK_ECOLI - Experimental evidence at protein level: Swiss-Prot protein existence level 1. Catalyzes the ATP-dependent conversion of 5-aminoimidazole ribonucleotide (AIR) and HCO(3)(-) to N5-carboxyaminoimidazole ribonucleotide (N5-CAIR). From Escherichia coli (strain K12).
   1258..1764    -  CDS            purE: PURE_ECOLI - Experimental evidence at protein level: Swiss-Prot protein existence level 1. Catalyzes the conversion of N5-carboxyaminoimidazole ribonucleotide (N5-CAIR) to 4-carboxy-5-aminoimidazole ribonucleotide (CAIR). From Escherichia coli (strain K12).
   1772..1794    -  RBS            RBS: efficient ribosome binding site from bacteriophage T7 gene 10 (Olins and Rangwala, 1989)
   1826..1844    -  promoter       T7 promoter: promoter for bacteriophage T7 RNA polymerase
   1956..2336    -  CDS            YPB1_ECOLX: Protein predicted: Swiss-Prot protein existence level 4. From Escherichia coli.
   2353..2544    +  CDS            rop: Rop protein, which maintains plasmids at low copy number; rop
   2646..2788    +  misc_feature   bom: basis of mobility region from pBR322
   2974..3562    -  rep_origin     ori: high-copy-number ColE1/pMB1/pBR322/pUC origin of replication
   3733..4593    -  CDS            AmpR: β-lactamase; bla; confers resistance to ampicillin, carbenicillin, and related antibiotics
   4594..4698    -  promoter       AmpR promoter: bla
   4725..5180    -  rep_origin     f1 ori (sequence partly withheld): f1 bacteriophage origin of replication; arrow indicates direction of (+) strand synthesis
