[The description below was written by a language model from this plasmid's Addgene catalogue record and pLannotate feature annotations shown in this document.]
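Description:
pJK048 is a bacterial expression plasmid built on the pET23a backbone (5,191 bp in total) that co-produces two Escherichia coli K-12 enzymes of de novo purine biosynthesis. It replicates through a ColE1/pBR322-type origin, and the annotation also detects rop and the bom mobility region. An f1 origin is present as well. Selection is by ampicillin through the β-lactamase gene. The listed growth strain is BL21(DE3), which supplies the T7 RNA polymerase needed to drive the expression cassette.

The payload is a purE–purK segment cloned between NdeI and HindIII. A T7 promoter and the T7 gene 10 ribosome binding site precede purE, and purK follows immediately, its annotated start touching the end of purE. No separate promoter is recorded for purK, so both genes appear to be transcribed as a single operon-like message ending at the T7 terminator. PurK (N5-CAIR synthetase) converts AIR and bicarbonate to N5-CAIR in an ATP-dependent reaction, and PurE (N5-CAIR mutase) rearranges N5-CAIR to CAIR.

PurE carries the engineered His45-to-Trp substitution. PurK carries Arg64 and His65, described by the depositor as an apparently natural variant, plus a glutamine-to-arginine change inherited from the parental plasmid pNC2. The record numbers that last position inconsistently, as 205 in one place and 206 in another. Fragments of a His tag and vector polylinker are annotated downstream of purK, but the record does not indicate that either protein is tagged. The plasmid is intended for producing the H45W mutase, and the associated study examined CO2 binding and substrate movement in N5-CAIR mutase catalysis.
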