Addgene plasmid #75230: pJK048
Purpose: Produces Escherichia coli N5-carboxyaminoimidazole ribonucleotide mutase (EcPurE1-H45W) and N5-carboxyaminoimidazole ribonucleotide synthetase (EcPurK)
Depositing lab: T. J. Kappock & JoAnne Stubbe. Depositing organization: Massachusetts Institute of Technology. Publication: N5-CAIR mutase: role of a CO2 binding site and substrate movement in catalysis. Hoskins AA, Morar M, Kappock TJ, Mathews II, Zaugg JB, Barder TE, Peng P, Okamoto A, Ealick SE, Stubbe J. Biochemistry. 2007 Mar 13;46(10):2842-55. Epub 2007 Feb 14. 10.1021/bi602436g PubMed 17298082.
Backbone
  Vector backbone: pET23a
  Backbone size w/o insert (bp): 3666
  Total vector size (bp): 5191
  Vector type: Bacterial Expression
Growth in bacteria
  Bacterial resistance: Ampicillin, 100 μg/mL
  Growth temperature: 37°C
  Growth strain: BL21(DE3)
  Copy number: Unknown
Gene/Insert 1
  Gene/Insert name: N5-carboxyaminoimidazole ribonucleotide mutase (alt names: purE; JW0512)
  Species: Escherichia coli str. K-12 substr. MG1655
  Mutation: changes histidine-45 to tryptophan
  GenBank ID: AAC73625
  Promoter: T7
  Cloning method: Restriction Enzyme; 5′ cloning site NdeI (not destroyed); 3′ cloning site n/a (unknown if destroyed)
  Sequencing primers: 5′ T7 promoter; 3′ n/a
Gene/Insert 2
  Gene/Insert name: N5-carboxyaminoimidazole ribonucleotide synthetase (alt names: purK; JW0511)
  Species: Escherichia coli str. K-12 substr. MG1655
  Mutation: Pro64 to Arg; Asp65 to His; Gln206 to Arg
  GenBank ID: AAC73624
  Promoter: n/a
  Cloning method: Restriction Enzyme; 5′ cloning site n/a (unknown if destroyed); 3′ cloning site HindIII (not destroyed)
  Sequencing primers: 5′ n/a; 3′ T7 terminator
Resource information
  A portion of this plasmid was derived from a plasmid made by: Constructed by T. J. Kappock in the laboratory of JoAnne Stubbe (MIT).
Terms and licenses: Academic/Nonprofit Terms; Industry Terms: Not Available to Industry
Depositor comments: This plasmid encodes a purK gene with arginine-64 and histidine-65 codons, an apparently natural variant in some E. coli accessions, as well as a glutamine-205 to arginine mutant introduced during assembly of the parental plasmid pNC2 (Addgene #72438)..
How to cite: pJK048 was a gift from T. J. Kappock & JoAnne Stubbe (Addgene plasmid # 75230 ; http://n2t.net/addgene:75230 ; RRID:Addgene_75230)
