>Addgene plasmid #75230 | pJK048 | addgene partial sequence | sequence record 146669 | T7 5'-TAATACGACTCACTATAGGG-3'
TTGTGATGGGGTCCAAAAGCGACTGGGCTACCATGCAGTTCGCCGCCGAAATCTTCGAAATCCTGAATGT
CCCGCACCACGTTGAAGTGGTTTCTGCTTGGCGCACCCCCGATAAACTGTTCAGCTTCGCCGAAAGCGCC
GAAGAGAACGGTTATCAGGTGATTATTGCGGGCGCAGGCGGCGCAGCGCATCTGCCAGGCATGATTGCCG
CCAAAACGCTGGTGCCGGTGCTGGGCGTGCCAGTACAGAGCGCCGCACTGAGCGGTGTCGATAGCCTCTA
CTCCATCGTACAAATGCCGCGCGGCATTCCGGTGGGTACGCTGGCGATTGGTAAAGCTGGCGCGGCAAAC
GCGGCGTTACTGGCAGCACAAATTCTTGCGACTCATGATAAAGAACTGCACCAGCGTCTGAATGACTGGC
GCAAAGCCCAGACCGACGAAGTGCTGGAAAACCCGGACCCGCGAGGTGCGGCATGAAACAGGTTTGCGTC
CTCGGTAACGGGCAGTTAGGCCGTATGCTGCGTCAGGCAGGCGAACCGTTAGGCATTGCTGTCTGGCCAG
TCGGGCTGGAC
