>Addgene plasmid #75230 | pJK048 | addgene partial sequence | sequence record 147001 | T7term 5'-GCTAGTTATTGCTCAGCGG-3'
TAACCGAACTTACTCTGCGCCCAAATCACGCCGCTGGCATATTCCGGCGGCAGCAGCGGGATTAAGGCTT
CCAGCGTCGCAGTCAGACGCGATGTGTCGCTGTCGGTCAAATTCAGATGCCCCACTTTACGCCCCGGACG
GACTTCTTTGTCGTACCAGTGCAGATGCACCAGCGGCAGTTTCAGCCAGTCATAATTCACATCGCTACCA
ATCAGATTGATCATCACCGACGGATTATTCACCACTGGTTGCGGTAACGGCAGATCGGTAATCGCCCGCA
GATGCAGCTCAAACTGGCTGATGCTGGCACCGTTTTGTGTCCAGTGACCGCTGTTATGCACACGCGGTGC
CAGTTCGTTGATCAACAGACCTTGCGGGGTGACAAAACACTCCATCGCCATCACGCCCACATAGCCCAGC
TCCTGCATAATCGCCGACAGCATCTCTTCGGCTCGCGCCTGCTGCTGTGCGTTGGCCTGCGGAAAAGCGA
